Addgene plasmid #226995: AAVS1-TRE-TurboID-HA-rtTA
Purpose: (Empty Backbone) Backbone plasmid to express TurboID fusion proteins in mammalian cells
Depositing lab: Bruno Dallagiovanna. Depositing organization: Fundacao Oswaldo Cruz (Fiocruz). Publication: Construction of a proximity labeling vector to identify protein-protein interactions in human stem cells. Gomes-Junior R, Moreira CMDN, Dallagiovanna B. PLoS One. 2025 May 30;20(5):e0324779. doi: 10.1371/journal.pone.0324779. eCollection 2025. PubMed 40445938.
Backbone
  Vector backbone: AAVS1-Puro-TRE-FLAG-rtTA
  Vector type: Mammalian Expression
  Selectable markers: Puromycin
Growth in bacteria
  Bacterial resistance: Ampicillin, 100 μg/mL
  Growth temperature: 37°C
  Growth strain: ccdB Survival
  Copy number: High Copy
Terms and licenses: Academic/Nonprofit Terms; Industry Terms: Not Available to Industry
How to cite: AAVS1-TRE-TurboID-HA-rtTA was a gift from Bruno Dallagiovanna (Addgene plasmid # 226995 ; http://n2t.net/addgene:226995 ; RRID:Addgene_226995)
