[The description below was written by a language model from this plasmid's Addgene catalogue record and pLannotate feature annotations shown in this document.]
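Description:
AAVS1-TRE-TurboID-HA-rtTA is an empty-backbone mammalian expression and donor plasmid of about 11 kb, derived from AAVS1-Puro-TRE-FLAG-rtTA. It is designed for doxycycline-inducible expression of TurboID fusion proteins from the human AAVS1 safe-harbour locus. In bacteria it replicates from a high-copy ColE1/pUC-type origin and is selected with ampicillin (AmpR). The backbone also carries a NeoR/KanR gene and lacZα–ccdB fragments outside the homology arms, which fits the recorded use of a ccdB-tolerant host strain.

The payload sits between left and right homology arms taken from intron 1 of PPP1R12C, so it can be inserted by homology-directed repair; the nuclease needed to cut the locus is not part of this plasmid. Downstream of the left arm, a splice acceptor precedes a promoterless puromycin resistance gene with a bGH polyadenylation signal. Puromycin resistance should therefore depend largely on correct integration, which places the gene under transcription from the endogenous locus.

Next comes a Tet-responsive promoter (repeated tet operator units plus a minimal promoter) driving a BirA-derived open reading frame. This corresponds to TurboID, an engineered promiscuous biotin ligase. The plasmid name indicates an HA tag, although the tag is not annotated separately. A second cassette, with a CMV enhancer and a chicken β-actin/rabbit β-globin chimeric intron (CAG-type arrangement), constitutively expresses rtTA-Advanced, making the system a self-contained Tet-On unit. An SV40 poly(A) signal is annotated after each of these two cassettes.

A gene of interest is cloned in frame with TurboID, though the record does not describe the cloning site. The associated publication title indicates use for proximity labelling to map protein–protein interactions in human stem cells.
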