Features (pLannotate 1.2.2; 38 found; start..end, strand, type, name):
      2..94      +  CDS            lacI (fragment): lac repressor; lacI; The lac repressor binds to the lac operator to inhibit transcription in E. coli. This inhibition can be relieved by adding lactose or isopropyl-β-D-thiogalactopyranoside (IPTG).
    107..128     +  protein_bind   CAP binding site: CAP binding activates transcription in the presence of cAMP. E. coli catabolite activator protein
    143..173     +  promoter       lac promoter: promoter for the E. coli lac operon
    177..199     +  protein_bind   lac operator (fragment): The lac repressor binds to the lac operator to inhibit transcription in E. coli. This inhibition can be relieved by adding lactose or isopropyl-β-D-thiogalactopyranoside (IPTG). lac repressor encoded by lacI
    242..260     +  promoter       T3 promoter: promoter for bacteriophage T3 RNA polymerase
    295..1098    +  misc_feature   HA-L: left homology arm from the adeno-associated virus integration site (AAVS1) within intron 1 of the human PPP1R12C gene
   1105..1130    +  misc_feature   SA: splice acceptor site
   1217..1816    +  CDS            PuroR: puromycin N-acetyltransferase; pac from Streptomyces alboniger; confers resistance to puromycin
   1854..2078    +  polyA_signal   bGH poly(A) signal: bovine growth hormone polyadenylation signal
   2115..2135    +  promoter       tight TRE promoter (fragment): Tet-responsive promoter PTight, consisting of seven tet operator sequences followed by the minimal CMV promoter
   2152..2172    +  promoter       tight TRE promoter (fragment): Tet-responsive promoter PTight, consisting of seven tet operator sequences followed by the minimal CMV promoter
   2189..2209    +  promoter       tight TRE promoter (fragment): Tet-responsive promoter PTight, consisting of seven tet operator sequences followed by the minimal CMV promoter
   2226..2246    +  promoter       tight TRE promoter (fragment): Tet-responsive promoter PTight, consisting of seven tet operator sequences followed by the minimal CMV promoter
   2263..2283    +  promoter       tight TRE promoter (fragment): Tet-responsive promoter PTight, consisting of seven tet operator sequences followed by the minimal CMV promoter
   2300..2320    +  promoter       tight TRE promoter (fragment): Tet-responsive promoter PTight, consisting of seven tet operator sequences followed by the minimal CMV promoter
   2337..2357    +  promoter       tight TRE promoter (fragment): Tet-responsive promoter PTight, consisting of seven tet operator sequences followed by the minimal CMV promoter
   2374..2394    +  promoter       tight TRE promoter (fragment): Tet-responsive promoter PTight, consisting of seven tet operator sequences followed by the minimal CMV promoter
   2402..2447    +  promoter       TRE3GV promoter (fragment): 3rd-generation Tet-responsive promoter that can be activated by binding of Tet-On® 3G, optimized for retroviral and lentiviral vectors
   2540..3496    +  CDS            birA: BIRA_ECOLI - Also known as bioR, dhbB. Experimental evidence at protein level: Swiss-Prot protein existence level 1. Acts both as a biotin--[acetyl-CoA-carboxylase] ligase and a biotin-operon repressor. In the presence of ATP, BirA activates biotin to form the BirA-biotinyl-5'-adenylate (BirA-bio-5'-AMP or holoBirA) complex. HoloBirA can either transfer the biotinyl moiety to the biotin carboxyl carrier protein (BCCP) subunit of acetyl-CoA carboxylase, or bind to the biotin operator site and inhibit transcription of the operon. From Escherichia coli (strain K12).
   3556..3677    -  polyA_signal   SV40 poly(A) signal: SV40 polyadenylation signal
   3700..3768    -  CDS            large T antigen (fragment): large T antigen from SV40 (simian virus 40)
   3838..4141    +  enhancer       CMV enhancer: human cytomegalovirus immediate early enhancer
   4415..5431    +  intron         chimeric intron: chimera between introns from chicken β-actin and rabbit β-globin
   5429..5497    +  CDS            HBB (fragment): HBB_LEPEU - Experimental evidence at protein level: Swiss-Prot protein existence level 1. Involved in oxygen transport from the lung to the various peripheral tissues. From Lepus europaeus (European hare).
   5493..6239    +  CDS            rtTA-Advanced: improved tetracycline-controlled transactivator In the Tet-On® system, rtTA-Advanced binds to the Tet-responsive element and stimulates transcription only in the presence of tetracycline or doxycycline.
   6266..6387    -  polyA_signal   SV40 poly(A) signal: SV40 polyadenylation signal
   6410..6478    -  CDS            large T antigen (fragment): large T antigen from SV40 (simian virus 40)
   6522..7358    +  misc_feature   HA-R: right homology arm from the adeno-associated virus integration site (AAVS1) within intron 1 of the human PPP1R12C gene
   7393..7411    -  promoter       T7 promoter: promoter for bacteriophage T7 RNA polymerase
   7414..7561    +  CDS            lacZα (fragment): LacZα fragment of β-galactosidase; lacZ fragment
   7571..7874    +  CDS            ccdB (fragment): CcdB, a bacterial toxin that poisons DNA gyrase; ccdB; Plasmids containing the ccdB gene cannot be propagated in standard E. coli strains.
   7922..8191    +  CDS            tnpA (fragment): TN5P_ECOLX - Also known as tnp. Experimental evidence at protein level: Swiss-Prot protein existence level 1. Mediates transposition of transposon Tn5 by a 'cut and paste' mechanism. First, the monomeric transposase binds the 19 bp inverted DNA repeats flanking the transposon. Then, dimerization of the DNA- bound transposase creates a synaptic DNA complex. After nicking of the first DNA strand, excision of the transposon proceeds through a series of intermediates. The transposase then mediates the insertion of the transposon at a new site by strand transfer. The activity of the wild- type tran
   8223..9017    +  CDS            NeoR/KanR: aminoglycoside phosphotransferase from Tn5; aph(3')-II (or nptII); confers resistance to neomycin, kanamycin, and G418 (Geneticin®)
   9038..9088    -  misc_feature   bom (fragment): basis of mobility region from pBR322
   9115..9174    +  promoter       AmpR promoter (fragment): bla
   9267..10127   -  CDS            AmpR: β-lactamase; bla; confers resistance to ampicillin, carbenicillin, and related antibiotics
  10128..10180   -  promoter       AmpR promoter (fragment): bla
  10251..10839   +  rep_origin     ori: high-copy-number ColE1/pMB1/pBR322/pUC origin of replication
>Addgene plasmid #226995 | AAVS1-TRE-TurboID-HA-rtTA | addgene full sequence | sequence record 451920 | Addgene NGS Result
AGCGCCCAATACGCAAACCGCCTCTCCCCGCGCGTTGGCCGATTCATTAATGCAGCTGGCACGACAGGTT
TCCCGACTGGAAAGCGGGCAGTGAGCGCAACGCAATTAATGTGAGTTAGCTCACTCATTAGGCACCCCAG
GCTTTACACTTTATGCTTCCGGCTCGTATGTTGTGTGGAATTGTGAGCGGATAACAATTTCACACAGGAA
ACAGCTATGACCATGATTACGCCAAGCTCAGAATTAACCCTCACTAAAGGGACTAGTCCTGCAGGTTTAA
ACGAATTCGCCCTTTGCTTTCTCTGACCAGCATTCTCTCCCCTGGGCCTGTGCCGCTTTCTGTCTGCAGC
TTGTGGCCTGGGTCACCTCTACGGCTGGCCCAGATCCTTCCCTGCCGCCTCCTTCAGGTTCCGTCTTCCT
CCACTCCCTCTTCCCCTTGCTCTCTGCTGTGTTGCTGCCCAAGGATGCTCTTTCCGGAGCACTTCCTTCT
CGGCGCTGCACCACGTGATGTCCTCTGAGCGGATCCTCCCCGTGTCTGGGTCCTCTCCGGGCATCTCTCC
TCCCTCACCCAACCCCATGCCGTCTTCACTCGCTGGGTTCCCTTTTCCTTCTCCTTCTGGGGCCTGTGCC
ATCTCTCGTTTCTTAGGATGGCCTTCTCCGACGGATGTCTCCCTTGCGTCCCGCCTCCCCTTCTTGTAGG
CCTGCATCATCACCGTTTTTCTGGACAACCCCAAAGTACCCCGTCTCCCTGGCTTTAGCCACCTCTCCAT
CCTCTTGCTTTCTTTGCCTGGACACCCCGTTCTCCTGTGGATTCGGGTCACCTCTCACTCCTTTCATTTG
GGCAGCTCCCCTACCCCCCTTACCTCTCTAGTCTGTGCTAGCTCTTCCAGCCCCCTGTCATGGCATCTTC
CAGGGGTCCGAGAGCTCAGCTAGTCTTCTTCCTCCAACCCGGGCCCCTATGTCCACTTCAGGACAGCATG
TTTGCTGCCTCCAGGGATCCTGTGTCCCCGAGCTGGGACCACCTTATATTCCCAGGGCCGGTTAATGTGG
CTCTGGTTCTGGGTACTTTTATCTGTCCCCTCCACCCCACAGTGGGGCAAGCTTCTGACCTCTTCTCTTC
CTCCCACAGGGCCTCGAGAGATCTGGCAGCGGAGAGGGCAGAGGAAGTCTTCTAACATGCGGTGACGTGG
AGGAGAATCCCGGCCCTAGGCTCGAGATGACCGAGTACAAGCCCACGGTGCGCCTCGCCACCCGCGACGA
CGTCCCCAGGGCCGTACGCACCCTCGCCGCCGCGTTCGCCGACTACCCCGCCACGCGCCACACCGTCGAT
CCGGACCGCCACATCGAGCGGGTCACCGAGCTGCAAGAACTCTTCCTCACGCGCGTCGGGCTCGACATCG
GCAAGGTGTGGGTCGCGGACGACGGCGCCGCGGTGGCGGTCTGGACCACGCCGGAGAGCGTCGAAGCGGG
GGCGGTGTTCGCCGAGATCGGCCCGCGCATGGCCGAGTTGAGCGGTTCCCGGCTGGCCGCGCAGCAACAG
ATGGAAGGCCTCCTGGCGCCGCACCGGCCCAAGGAGCCCGCGTGGTTCCTGGCCACCGTCGGCGTCTCGC
CCGACCACCAGGGCAAGGGTCTGGGCAGCGCCGTCGTGCTCCCCGGAGTGGAGGCGGCCGAGCGCGCCGG
GGTGCCCGCCTTCCTGGAGACCTCCGCGCCCCGCAACCTCCCCTTCTACGAGCGGCTCGGCTTCACCGTC
ACCGCCGACGTCGAGGTGCCCGAAGGACCGCGCACCTGGTGCATGACCCGCAAGCCCGGTGCCTGATCTA
GAGGGCCCGTTTAAACCCGCTGATCAGCCTCGACTGTGCCTTCTAGTTGCCAGCCATCTGTTGTTTGCCC
CTCCCCCGTGCCTTCCTTGACCCTGGAAGGTGCCACTCCCACTGTCCTTTCCTAATAAAATGAGGAAATT
GCATCGCATTGTCTGAGTAGGTGTCATTCTATTCTGGGGGGTGGGGTGGGGCAGGACAGCAAGGGGGAGG
ATTGGGAAGACAATAGCAGGCATGCTGGGGATGCGGTGGGCTCTATGGGTCGACGACGCGTCCCCGAAAA
GTGCCACCTGACGTCTCCCTATCAGTGATAGAGAAGTCGACACGTCTCGAGCTCCCTATCAGTGATAGAG
AAGGTACGTCTAGAACGTCTCCCTATCAGTGATAGAGAAGTCGACACGTCTCGAGCTCCCTATCAGTGAT
AGAGAAGGTACGTCTAGAACGTCTCCCTATCAGTGATAGAGAAGTCGACACGTCTCGAGCTCCCTATCAG
TGATAGAGAAGGTACGTCTAGAACGTCTCCCTATCAGTGATAGAGAAGTCGACACGTCTCGAGCTCCCTA
TCAGTGATAGAGAAGGTACCCCCTATATAAGCAGAGCTCGTTTAGTGAACCGTCAGATCGCCTGGAGACG
CCATCCACGCTGTTTTGACCTCCATAGAAGACACCGGGACCGATCCAGCCTACCGGTCCTCAGCGGCCCA
CATGGCCCTTAAGTTCGAAAAGGACAACACGGTGCCCCTCAAGCTCATTGCACTCCTCGCAAACGGAGAG
TTCCACAGCGGAGAGCAACTCGGAGAGACGCTCGGAATGAGCCGCGCAGCAATTAACAAGCACATTCAAA
CGCTCCGCGACTGGGGAGTGGACGTGTTCACGGTGCCCGGAAAGGGATACAGCCTCCCCGAGCCCATTCC
CCTCCTCAACGCAAAGCAAATTCTCGGACAACTCGACGGAGGAAGCGTGGCAGTGCTCCCCGTGGTGGAC
AGCACGAACCAATACCTCCTCGACCGCATTGGAGAGCTCAAGAGCGGAGACGCATGCATTGCAGAGTACC
AACAAGCAGGACGCGGAAGCCGCGGACGCAAGTGGTTCAGCCCCTTCGGAGCAAACCTCTACCTCAGCAT
GTTCTGGCGCCTCAAGCGCGGACCCGCAGCAATTGGACTCGGACCCGTGATTGGAATTGTGATGGCAGAG
GCACTCCGCAAGCTCGGAGCAGACAAGGTGCGCGTGAAGTGGCCCAACGACCTCTACCTCCAAGACCGCA
AGCTCGCAGGTATTCTCGTGGAGCTCGCAGGAATTACGGGAGACGCAGCACAAATTGTGATTGGAGCAGG
AATTAACGTGGCAATGCGCCGCGTGGAGGAGAGCGTGGTGAACCAAGGATGGATTACGCTCCAAGAGGCA
GGAATTAACCTCGACCGCAACACGCTCGCAGCAACGCTCATTCGCGAGCTCCGCGCAGCACTCGAGCTCT
TCGAGCAAGAGGGACTCGCACCCTACCTCCCCCGCTGGGAGAAGCTCGACAACTTCATTAACCGCCCCGT
GAAGCTCATTATTGGAGACAAGGAGATTTTCGGAATTAGCCGCGGAATTGACAAGCAAGGAGCACTCCTC
CTCGAGCAAGACGGAGTGATTAAGCCCTGGATGGGAGGAGAGATTAGCCTCCGCAGCGCAGAGAAGGCAA
GCTACCCCTACGACGTGCCCGACTACGCATAATTAATTAATTCGAGCAGACATGATAAGATACATTGATG
AGTTTGGACAAACCACAACTAGAATGCAGTGAAAAAAATGCTTTATTTGTGAAATTTGTGATGCTATTGC
TTTATTTGTAACCATTATAAGCTGCAATAAACAAGTTAACAACAACAATTGCATTCATTTTATGTTTCAG
GTTCAGGGGGAGATGTGGGAGGTTTTTTAAAGCAAGTAAAACCTCTACAAATGTGGTAGGCGCGCCCTAG
TTATTAATAGTAATCAATTACGGGGTCATTAGTTCATAGCCCATATATGGAGTTCCGCGTTACATAACTT
ACGGTAAATGGCCCGCCTGGCTGACCGCCCAACGACCCCCGCCCATTGACGTCAATAATGACGTATGTTC
CCATAGTAACGCCAATAGGGACTTTCCATTGACGTCAATGGGTGGAGTATTTACGGTAAACTGCCCACTT
GGCAGTACATCAAGTGTATCATATGCCAAGTACGCCCCCTATTGACGTCAATGACGGTAAATGGCCCGCC
TGGCATTATGCCCAGTACATGACCTTATGGGACTTTCCTACTTGGCAGTACATCTACGTATTAGTCATCG
CTATTACCATGGTCGAGGTGAGCCCCACGTTCTGCTTCACTCTCCCCATCTCCCCCCCCTCCCCACCCCC
AATTTTGTATTTATTTATTTTTTAATTATTTTGTGCAGCGATGGGGGCGGGGGGGGGGGGGGGGSGCGCG
CCAGGGGGGGGGGGGGGGGGGGAGGGGGGGGGGGGGGSGAGGSGGAGAGGTGCGGCGGCAGCCAATCAGA
GCGGCGCGCTCCGAAAGTTTCCTTTTATGGCGAGGCGGCGGCGGCCCTATAAAAAGCGAAGCGCGCGGCG
GGCGGGAGTCGCTGCGCGCTGCCTTCGCCCCGTGCCCCGCTCCGCCGCCGCCTCGCGCCGCCCGCCCCGG
CTCTGACTGACCGCGTTACTCCCACAGGTGAGCGGGCGGGACGGCCCTTCTCCTCCGGGCTGTAATTAGC
GCTTGGTTTAATGACGGCTTGTTTCTTTTCTGTGGCTGCGTGAAAGCCTTGAGGGGCTCCGGGAGGGCCC
TTTGTGCGGGGGGAGCGGCTCGGGGGGTGCGTGCGTGTGTGTGTGCGTGGGGAGCGCCGCGTGCGGCTCC
GCGCTGCCCGGCGGCTGTGAGCGCTGCGGGCGCGGCGCGGGGCTTTGTGCGCTCCGCAGTGTGCGCGAGG
GGAGCGCGGCCGGGGGCGGTGCCCCGCGGTGCGGGGGGGGCTGCGAGGGGAACAAAGGCTGCGTGCGGGG
TGTGTGCGTGGGGGGGTGAGCAGGGGGTGTGGGCGCGTCGGTCGGGCTGCAACCCCCCCTGCACCCCCCT
CCCCGAGTTGCTGAGCACGGCCCGGCTTCGGGTGCGGGGCTCCGTACGGGGCGTGGCGCGGGGCTCGCCG
TGCCGGGCGGGGGGTGGCGGCAGGKGGGGGTGCCGGGCGGGGCGGGGCCGCCYCGGGCCGGGGGGGGCKC
GGGGGRGGGGCGCGGCGGCCCCCGGAGCGCCGGCGGCTGTCGAGGCGCGGCGAGCCGCAGCCATTGCCTT
TTATGGTAATCGTGCGAGAGGGCGCAGGGACTTCCTTTGTCCCAAATCTGTGCGGAGCCGAAATCTGGGA
GGCGCCGCCGCACCCCCTCTAGCGGGCGCGGGGCGAAGCGGTGCGGCGCCGGCAGGAAGGAAATGGGCGG
GGAGGGCCTTCGTGCGTCGCCGCGCCGCCGTCCCCTTCTCCCTCTCCAGCCTCGGGGCTGTCCGCGGGGG
GACGGCTGCCTTCGGGGGGGACGGGGCAGGGCGGGGTTCGGCTTCTGGCGTGTGACCGGCGGCTCTAGAG
CCTCTGCTAACCATGTTCATGCCTTCTTCTTTTTCCTACAGCTCCTGGGCAACGTGCTGGTTATTGTGCT
GTCTCATCATTTTGGCAAAGAATTCCGCCACCATGTCTAGACTGGACAAGAGCAAAGTCATAAACGGCGC
TCTGGAATTACTCAATGGAGTCGGTATCGAAGGCCTGACGACAAGGAAACTCGCTCAAAAGCTGGGAGTT
GAGCAGCCTACCCTGTACTGGCACGTGAAGAACAAGCGGGCCCTGCTCGATGCCCTGCCAATCGAGATGC
TGGACAGGCATCATACCCACTTCTGCCCCCTGGAAGGCGAGTCATGGCAAGACTTTCTGCGGAACAACGC
CAAGTCATTCCGCTGTGCTCTCCTCTCACATCGCGACGGGGCTAAAGTGCATCTCGGCACCCGCCCAACA
GAGAAACAGTACGAAACCCTGGAAAATCAGCTCGCGTTCCTGTGTCAGCAAGGCTTCTCCCTGGAGAACG
CACTGTACGCTCTGTCCGCCGTGGGCCACTTTACACTGGGCTGCGTATTGGAGGAACAGGAGCATCAAGT
AGCAAAAGAGGAAAGAGAGACACCTACCACCGATTCTATGCCCCCACTTCTGAGACAAGCAATTGAGCTG
TTCGACCGGCAGGGAGCCGAACCTGCCTTCCTTTTCGGCCTGGAACTAATCATATGTGGCCTGGAGAAAC
AGCTAAAGTGCGAAAGCGGCGGGCCGGCCGACGCCCTTGACGATTTTGACTTAGACATGCTCCCAGCCGA
TGCCCTTGACGACTTTGACCTTGATATGCTGCCTGCTGACGCTCTTGACGATTTTGACCTTGACATGCTC
CCCGGGTAAGATATCGCCGCTTCGAGCAGACATGATAAGATACATTGATGAGTTTGGACAAACCACAACT
AGAATGCAGTGAAAAAAATGCTTTATTTGTGAAATTTGTGATGCTATTGCTTTATTTGTAACCATTATAA
GCTGCAATAAACAAGTTAACAACAACAATTGCATTCATTTTATGTTTCAGGTTCAGGGGGAGATGTGGGA
GGTTTTTTAAAGCAAGTAAAACCTCTACAAATGTGGTAAAATCGCGATAAGGATCCGGGCTGGTCGACAG
TACTAAGCTTTACTAGGGACAGGATTGGTGACAGAAAAGCCCCATCCTTAGGCCTCCTCCTTCCTAGTCT
CCTGATATTGGGTCTAACCCCCACCTCCTGTTAGGCAGATTCCTTATCTGGTGACACACCCCCATTTCCT
GGAGCCATCTCTCTCCTTGCCAGAACCTCTAAGGTTTGCTTACGATGGAGCCAGAGAGGATCCTGGGAGG
GAGAGCTTGGCAGGGGGTGGGAGGGAAGGGGGGGATGCGTGACCTGCCCGGTTCTCAGTGGCCACCCTGC
GCTACCCTCTCCCAGAACCTGAGCTGCTCTGACGCGGCTGTCTGGTGCGTTTCACTGATCCTGGTGCTGC
AGCTTCCTTACACTTCCCAAGAGGAGAAGCAGTTTGGAAAAACAAAATCAGAATAAGTTGGTCCTGAGTT
CTAACTTTGGCTCTTCACCTTTCTAGTCCCCAATTTATATTGTTCCTCCGTGCGTCAGTTTTACCTGTGA
GATAAGGCCAGTAGCCAGCCCCGTCCTGGCAGGGCTGTGGTGAGGAGGGGGGTGTCCGTGTGGAAAACTC
CCTTTGTGAGAATGGTGCGTCCTAGGTGTTCACCAGGTCGTGGCCGCCTCTACTCCCTTTCTCTTTCTCC
ATCCTTCTTTCCTTAAAGAGTCCCCAGTGCTATCTGGGACATATTCCTCCGCCCAGAGCAGGGTCCCGCT
TCCCTAAGGCCCTGCTCTGGGCTTCTGGGTTTGAGTCCTTGGCAAGCCCAGGAGAGGCGCTCAGGCTTCC
CTGTCCCCCTTCCTCGTCCACCATCTCATGCCCCTGGCTCTCCTGCCCCTTCCCTACAGGGGTTCCTGGC
TCTGCTCTAAGGGCGAATTCGCGGCCGCTAAATTCAATTCGCCCTATAGTGAGTCGTATTACAATTCACT
GGCCGTCGTTTTACAACGTCGTGACTGGGAAAACCCTGGCGTTACCCAACTTAATCGCCTTGCAGCACAT
CCCCCTTTCGCCAGCTGGCGTAATAGCGAAGAGGCCCGCACCGATCGCCCTTCCCAACAGTTGCGCAGCC
TATACGTACGGCAGTTTAAGGTTTACACCTATAAAAGAGAGAGCCGTTATCGTCTGTTTGTGGATGTACA
GAGTGATATTATTGACACGCCGGGGCGACGGATGGTGATCCCCCTGGCCAGTGCACGTCTGCTGTCAGAT
AAAGTCTCCCGTGAACTTTACCCGGTGGTGCATATCGGGGATGAAAGCTGGCGCATGATGACCACCGATA
TGGCCAGTGTGCCGGTCTCCGTTATCGGGGAAGAAGTGGCTGATCTCAGCCACCGCGAAAATGACATCAA
AAACGCCATTAACCTGATGTTCTGGGGAATATAAATGTCAGGCATGAGATTATCAAAAAGGATCTTCACC
TAGATCCTTTTCACGTAGAAAGCCAGTCCGCAGAAACGGTGCTGACCCCGGATGAATGTCAGCTACTGGG
CTATCTGGACAAGGGAAAACGCAAGCGCAAAGAGAAAGCAGGTAGCTTGCAGTGGGCTTACATGGCGATA
GCTAGACTGGGCGGTTTTATGGACAGCAAGCGAACCGGAATTGCCAGCTGGGGCGCCCTCTGGTAAGGTT
GGGAAGCCCTGCAAAGTAAACTGGATGGCTTTCTTGCCGCCAAGGATCTGATGGCGCAGGGGATCAAGCT
CTGATCAAGAGACAGGATGAGGATCGTTTCGCATGATTGAACAAGATGGATTGCACGCAGGTTCTCCGGC
CGCTTGGGTGGAGAGGCTATTCGGCTATGACTGGGCACAACAGACAATCGGCTGCTCTGATGCCGCCGTG
TTCCGGCTGTCAGCGCAGGGGCGCCCGGTTCTTTTTGTCAAGACCGACCTGTCCGGTGCCCTGAATGAAC
TGCAAGACGAGGCAGCGCGGCTATCGTGGCTGGCCACGACGGGCGTTCCTTGCGCAGCTGTGCTCGACGT
TGTCACTGAAGCGGGAAGGGACTGGCTGCTATTGGGCGAAGTGCCGGGGCAGGATCTCCTGTCATCTCAC
CTTGCTCCTGCCGAGAAAGTATCCATCATGGCTGATGCAATGCGGCGGCTGCATACGCTTGATCCGGCTA
CCTGCCCATTCGACCACCAAGCGAAACATCGCATCGAGCGAGCACGTACTCGGATGGAAGCCGGTCTTGT
CGATCAGGATGATCTGGACGAAGAGCATCAGGGGCTCGCGCCAGCCGAACTGTTCGCCAGGCTCAAGGCG
AGCATGCCCGACGGCGAGGATCTCGTCGTGACCCATGGCGATGCCTGCTTGCCGAATATCATGGTGGAAA
ATGGCCGCTTTTCTGGATTCATCGACTGTGGCCGGCTGGGTGTGGCGGACCGCTATCAGGACATAGCGTT
GGCTACCCGTGATATTGCTGAAGAGCTTGGCGGCGAATGGGCTGACCGCTTCCTCGTGCTTTACGGTATC
GCCGCTCCCGATTCGCAGCGCATCGCCTTCTATCGCCTTCTTGACGAGTTCTTCTGAATTATTAACGCTT
ACAATTTCCTGATGCGGTATTTTCTCCTTACGCATCTGTGCGGTATTTCACACCGCATCAGGTGGCACTT
TTCGGGGAAATGTGCGCGGAACCCCTATTTGTTTATTTTTCTAAATACATTCAAATATGTATCCGCTCAT
GAGATTATCAAAAAGGATCTTCACCTAGATCCTTTTAAATTAAAAATGAAGTTTTAAATCAATCTAAAGT
ATATATGAGTAAACTTGGTCTGACAGTTACCAATGCTTAATCAGTGAGGCACCTATCTCAGCGATCTGTC
TATTTCGTTCATCCATAGTTGCCTGACTCCCCGTCGTGTAGATAACTACGATACGGGAGGGCTTACCATC
TGGCCCCAGTGCTGCAATGATACCGCGAGACCCACGCTCACCGGCTCCAGATTTATCAGCAATAAACCAG
CCAGCCGGAAGGGCCGAGCGCAGAAGTGGTCCTGCAACTTTATCCGCCTCCATCCAGTCTATTAATTGTT
GCCGGGAAGCTAGAGTAAGTAGTTCGCCAGTTAATAGTTTGCGCAACGTTGTTGCCATTGCTACAGGCAT
CGTGGTGTCACGCTCGTCGTTTGGTATGGCTTCATTCAGCTCCGGTTCCCAACGATCAAGGCGAGTTACA
TGATCCCCCATGTTGTGCAAAAAAGCGGTTAGCTCCTTCGGTCCTCCGATCGTTGTCAGAAGTAAGTTGG
CCGCAGTGTTATCACTCATGGTTATGGCAGCACTGCATAATTCTCTTACTGTCATGCCATCCGTAAGATG
CTTTTCTGTGACTGGTGAATACTCAACCAAGTCATTCTGAGAATAGTGTATGCGGCGACCGAGTTGCTCT
TGCCCGGCGTCAATACGGGATAATACCGCGCCACATAGCAGAACTTTAAAAGTGCTCATCATTGGAAAAC
GTTCTTCGGGGCGAAAACTCTCAAGGATCTTACCGCTGTTGAGATCCAGTTCGATGTAACCCACTCGTGC
ACCCAACTGATCTTCAGCATCTTTTACTTTCACCAGCGTTTCTGGGTGAGCAAAAACAGGAAGGCAAAAT
GCCGCAAAAAAGGGAATAAGGGCGACACGGAAATGTTGAATACTCATACTCTTCCTTTTTCAATATTATT
GAAGCATTTATCAGGGTTATTGTCTCATGACCAAAATCCCTTAACGTGAGTTTTCGTTCCACTGAGCGTC
AGACCCCGTAGAAAAGATCAAAGGATCTTCTTGAGATCCTTTTTTTCTGCGCGTAATCTGCTGCTTGCAA
ACAAAAAAACCACCGCTACCAGCGGTGGTTTGTTTGCCGGATCAAGAGCTACCAACTCTTTTTCCGAAGG
TAACTGGCTTCAGCAGAGCGCAGATACCAAATACTGTTCTTCTAGTGTAGCCGTAGTTAGGCCACCACTT
CAAGAACTCTGTAGCACCGCCTACATACCTCGCTCTGCTAATCCTGTTACCAGTGGCTGCTGCCAGTGGC
GATAAGTCGTGTCTTACCGGGTTGGACTCAAGACGATAGTTACCGGATAAGGCGCAGCGGTCGGGCTGAA
CGGGGGGTTCGTGCACACAGCCCAGCTTGGAGCGAACGACCTACACCGAACTGAGATACCTACAGCGTGA
GCTATGAGAAAGCGCCACGCTTCCCGAAGGGAGAAAGGCGGACAGGTATCCGGTAAGCGGCAGGGTCGGA
ACAGGAGAGCGCACGAGGGAGCTTCCAGGGGGAAACGCCTGGTATCTTTATAGTCCTGTCGGGTTTCGCC
ACCTCTGACTTGAGCGTCGATTTTTGTGATGCTCGTCAGGGGGGCGGAGCCTATGGAAAAACGCCAGCAA
CGCGGCCTTTTTACGGTTCCTGGCCTTTTGCTGGCCTTTTGCTCACATGTTCTTTCCTGCGTTATCCCCT
GATTCTGTGGATAACCGTATTACCGCCTTTGAGTGAGCTGATACCGCTCGCCGCAGCCGAACGACCGAGC
GCAGCGAGTCAGTGAGCGAGGAAGCGGAAG
